Addgene plasmid #147460: pCIneo-lambdaN-HA-HsSmg6-sh(t10)RNAres_S
Purpose: Mammalian Expression of HsSmg6-sh(10)RNAres
Depositing lab: Elisa Izaurralde. Depositing organization: Max Planck Institute for Developmental Biology. Publication: An unusual arrangement of two 14-3-3-like domains in the SMG5-SMG7 heterodimer is required for efficient nonsense-mediated mRNA decay. Jonas S, Weichenrieder O, Izaurralde E. Genes Dev. 2013 Jan 15;27(2):211-25. doi: 10.1101/gad.206672.112. PubMed 23348841.
Backbone
  Vector backbone: pCI-neo
  Vector type: Mammalian Expression
Growth in bacteria
  Bacterial resistance: Ampicillin, 100 μg/mL
  Growth temperature: 37°C
  Growth strain: DH5alpha
  Copy number: High Copy
Gene/Insert
  Gene/Insert name: HsSmg6-sh(10)RNAres
  Species: H. sapiens (human)
  Mutation: two silent mutations T594C, A699G and two non silent mutation G872C (R291P), A1022C (N341T) compared to the sequence given by NCBI: NM_017575.4
  Entrez Gene: SMG6 (a.k.a. C17orf31, EST1A, SMG-6, hSMG5/7a)
  Cloning method: Unknown
Terms and licenses: Academic/Nonprofit Terms; Industry Terms: Not Available to Industry
Depositor comments: Plasmids from this collection were made available to the research community and donated after the lab closed. Please note that the sequence provided by the depositing laboratory may be theoretical/predicted or based on Sanger sequencing results. There may be discrepancies between sequencing results obtained by Addgene and the depositor sequence. If an Addgene verified sequence is not available, please contact before placing your order to request that our lab fully sequence the plasmid.
How to cite: pCIneo-lambdaN-HA-HsSmg6-sh(t10)RNAres_S was a gift from Elisa Izaurralde (Addgene plasmid # 147460 ; http://n2t.net/addgene:147460 ; RRID:Addgene_147460)
