[The description below was written by a language model from this plasmid's Addgene catalogue record and pLannotate feature annotations shown in this document.]
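Description:
pCIneo-lambdaN-HA-HsSmg6-sh(t10)RNAres_S is a mammalian expression plasmid of about 9.8 kb built on the pCI-neo backbone. It is propagated in E. coli as a high-copy plasmid through a ColE1/pUC-type origin and selected with ampicillin via the β-lactamase gene. An f1 origin is also present and permits single-stranded DNA production. For selection in mammalian cells, the backbone carries a neomycin phosphotransferase cassette driven by the SV40 enhancer/early promoter and terminated by a synthetic poly(A) signal. This cassette allows G418 selection of stable transfectants.

The expression unit consists of the human CMV immediate-early enhancer and promoter, then a chimeric β-globin/immunoglobulin intron that improves transcript processing, with an SV40 late poly(A) signal downstream. A T7 promoter lies just upstream of the coding region. The open reading frame encodes a short fragment of the bacteriophage lambda N protein, followed by an HA epitope and full-length human SMG6 (EST1A), the endonuclease involved in nonsense-mediated mRNA decay (NMD). The lambda N peptide binds boxB RNA hairpins, so such fusions are typically used to tether a protein to a boxB-containing reporter mRNA. The HA tag allows detection or immunoprecipitation.

The name indicates that the SMG6 cDNA is resistant to a specific shRNA, which suits it to complementation experiments in cells depleted of endogenous SMG6, although the record does not describe the resistance-conferring changes themselves. Relative to the NCBI reference transcript, the insert carries two silent changes (T594C, A699G) and two missense changes (R291P, N341T). The depositor sequence may be theoretical or based on Sanger sequencing rather than fully verified.
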