Features (pLannotate 1.2.2; 21 found; start..end, strand, type, name):
    140..517     +  enhancer       CMV enhancer: human cytomegalovirus immediate early enhancer
    518..729     +  promoter       CMV promoter: human cytomegalovirus (CMV) immediate early promoter
    890..1022    +  intron         chimeric intron: chimera between introns from human β-globin and immunoglobulin heavy chain genes
   1067..1085    +  promoter       T7 promoter: promoter for bacteriophage T7 RNA polymerase
   1104..1169    +  CDS            N (fragment): REGN_LAMBD - Experimental evidence at protein level: Swiss-Prot protein existence level 1. Plays a role as a transcriptional antitermination factor that allows the virus to initiate its lytic phase. Activates expression of the delayed viral early genes by modifying host RNA polymerase (RNAP) into a form that is resistant to termination signals. This antitermination function requires the host NusA protein which serves to stabilize the interaction between antitermination protein N and host RNA polymerase. From Escherichia phage lambda (Bacteriophage lambda).
   1194..1220    +  CDS            3xHA (fragment): three tandem HA epitope tags
   1245..5501    +  CDS            SMG6: EST1A_HUMAN - Also known as C17orf31, EST1A, KIAA0732. Experimental evidence at protein level: Swiss-Prot protein existence level 1. Plays a role in nonsense-mediated mRNA decay (PubMed:18974281, PubMed:19060897, PubMed:20930030, PubMed:17053788). Is thought to provide a link to the mRNA degradation machinery as it has endonuclease activity required to initiate NMD, and to serve as an adapter for UPF1 to protein phosphatase 2A (PP2A), thereby triggering UPF1 dephosphorylation (PubMed:18974281, PubMed:19060897, PubMed:20930030, PubMed:17053788). Degrades single-stranded RNA (ssRNA), but not ssD
   5516..5533    -  promoter       T3 promoter (fragment): promoter for bacteriophage T3 RNA polymerase
   5551..5672    -  polyA_signal   SV40 poly(A) signal: SV40 polyadenylation signal
   5695..5763    -  CDS            large T antigen (fragment): large T antigen from SV40 (simian virus 40)
   5787..5854    +  CDS            lacZα (fragment): LacZα fragment of β-galactosidase; lacZ fragment
   5858..6286    +  rep_origin     f1 ori (sequence partly withheld): f1 bacteriophage origin of replication; arrow indicates direction of (+) strand synthesis
   6314..6365    -  misc_feature   bom (fragment): basis of mobility region from pBR322
   6430..6787    +  promoter       SV40 promoter: SV40 enhancer and early promoter
   6838..7629    +  CDS            neo: KKA2_KLEPN - Also known as kan, nptII. Experimental evidence at protein level: Swiss-Prot protein existence level 1. Resistance to kanamycin, neomycin, paromomycin, ribostamycin, butirosin and gentamicin B. From Klebsiella pneumoniae.
   7696..7744    +  polyA_signal   poly(A) signal: synthetic polyadenylation signal
   7764..7818    -  misc_feature   bom (fragment): basis of mobility region from pBR322
   7920..7955    -  CDS            rop (fragment): Rop protein, which maintains plasmids at low copy number; rop
   8050..8154    +  promoter       AmpR promoter: bla
   8155..9015    +  CDS            AmpR: β-lactamase; bla; confers resistance to ampicillin, carbenicillin, and related antibiotics
   9186..9774    +  rep_origin     ori: high-copy-number ColE1/pMB1/pBR322/pUC origin of replication
>Addgene plasmid #147460 | pCIneo-lambdaN-HA-HsSmg6-sh(t10)RNAres_S | depositor full sequence | sequence record 289907 | Full Sequence
TCAATATTGGCCATTAGCCATATTATTCATTGGTTATATAGCATAAATCAATATTGGCTATTGGCCATTG
CATACGTTGTATCTATATCATAATATGTACATTTATATTGGCTCATGTCCAATATGACCGCCATGTTGGC
ATTGATTATTGACTAGTTATTAATAGTAATCAATTACGGGGTCATTAGTTCATAGCCCATATATGGAGTT
CCGCGTTACATAACTTACGGTAAATGGCCCGCCTGGCTGACCGCCCAACGACCCCCGCCCATTGACGTCA
ATAATGACGTATGTTCCCATAGTAACGCCAATAGGGACTTTCCATTGACGTCAATGGGTGGAGTATTTAC
GGTAAACTGCCCACTTGGCAGTACATCAAGTGTATCATATGCCAAGTCCGCCCCCTATTGACGTCAATGA
CGGTAAATGGCCCGCCTGGCATTATGCCCAGTACATGACCTTACGGGACTTTCCTACTTGGCAGTACATC
TACGTATTAGTCATCGCTATTACCATGGTGATGCGGTTTTGGCAGTACACCAATGGGCGTGGATAGCGGT
TTGACTCACGGGGATTTCCAAGTCTCCACCCCATTGACGTCAATGGGAGTTTGTTTTGGCACCAAAATCA
ACGGGACTTTCCAAAATGTCGTAACAACTGCGATCGCCCGCCCCGTTGACGCAAATGGGCGGTAGGCGTG
TACGGTGGGAGGTCTATATAAGCAGAGCTCGTTTAGTGAACCGTCAGATCACTAGAAGCTTTATTGCGGT
AGTTTATCACAGTTAAATTGCTAACGCAGTCAGTGCTTCTGACACAACAGTCTCGAACTTAAGCTGCAGT
GACTCTCTTAAGGTAGCCTTGCAGAAGTTGGTCGTGAGGCACTGGGCAGGTAAGTATCAAGGTTACAAGA
CAGGTTTAAGGAGACCAATAGAAACTGGGCTTGTCGAGACAGAGAAGACTCTTGCGTTTCTGATAGGCAC
CTATTGGTCTTACTGACATCCACTTTGCCTTTCTCTCCACAGGTGTCCACTCCCAGTTCAATTACAGCTC
TTAAGGCTAGAGTACTTAATACGACTCACTATAGGCTAGCAATTGCGGCCACCATGGACGCACAAACACG
ACGACGTGAGCGTCGCGCTGAGAAACAAGCTCAATGGAAAGCTGCAAACGGTGGATCTCCTCCACATATG
GCTTACCCATACGATGTTCCAGATTACGCTCCTCCACTCGAGAATTCACGCGTGATGGCGGAAGGGCTGG
AGCGTGTGCGGATCTCCGCGTCGGAGCTGCGCGGGATCCTGGCTACTCTGGCCCCGCAGGCCGGGAGCAG
AGAAAACATGAAGGAATTAAAGGAGGCCAGGCCGCGCAAAGATAACAGGCGTCCAGATCTGGAAATCTAT
AAGCCTGGCCTTTCTCGGCTAAGGAACAAGCCCAAAATCAAGGAACCCCCTGGGAGTGAGGAATTCAAAG
ATGAAATTGTTAATGACCGAGATTGCTCTGCTGTTGAAAATGGTACACAGCCCGTTAAAGATGTCTGCAA
GGAACTGAACAACCAAGAGCAGAATGGTCCTATAGACCCAGAAAATAATCGGGGACAAGAATCCTTTCCT
AGGACTGCTGGACAAGAGGATCGTAGTCTAAAAATTATCAAAAGAACAAAGAAACCCGACCTGCAGATCT
ATCAGCCTGGACGACGTTTGCAGACTGTTAGCAAAGAATCCGCCAGTCGGGTGGAGGAGGAAGAAGTCCT
CAACCAGGTAGAACAACTGAGAGTAGAGGAAGATGAGTGTAGGGGAAATGTTGCGAAGGAGGAAGTTGCG
AATAAACCAGACAGGGCCGAGATAGAAAAGAGCCCAGGTGGTGGGAGAGTAGGGGCTGCAAAAGGAGAAA
AAGGAAAGAGGATGGGAAAAGGGGAGGGGGTGAGGGAAACCCACGACGACCCGGCCCGCGGGAGGCCGGG
CTCCGCAAAGCGCTACTCCCGCTCAGACAAACGAAGGAATCGCTACCGCACGCGCAGCACCAGCTCAGCT
GGCAGCAACAACAGCGCTGAGGGAGCTGGCCTGACGGATAATGGATGTCGCCGCCGCCGACAGGATAGGA
CCAAGGAGAGGCCACCACTGAAGAAGCAAGTGTCTGTGTCCTCAACCGATTCCTTAGACGAGGACAGAAT
TGATGAGCCTGATGGATTAGGACCCAGGAGAAGTTCAGAAAGGAAGAGACATTTAGAAAGAAACTGGTCT
GGCCGTGGGGAGGGTGAGCAGAAAACCAGTGCTAAAGAATATCGAGGCACTCTTCGTGTCACTTTCGATG
CAGAAGCCATGAACAAAGAGTCTCCCATGGTGAGGTCAGCCAGGGATGATATGGATAGAGGAAAGCCTGA
CAAAGGCTTGAGCAGTGGGGGCAAAGGCTCTGAGAAGCAGGAGTCCAAAAACCCGAAACAAGAACTTCGG
GGTCGTGGTCGTGGCATTCTGATTTTGCCTGCCCATACCACCCTATCTGTCAATTCAGCAGGTTCTCCAG
AGTCCGCGCCTTTGGGACCTCGGCTTTTGTTTGGATCTGGTAGTAAGGGATCTCGGAGTTGGGGCCGTGG
AGGCACCACACGCCGATTGTGGGACCCAAACAATCCTGATCAGAAACCTGCTCTAAAGACTCAGACGCCC
CAGCTACATTTCTTGGACACTGATGATGAAGTCAGCCCTACATCTTGGGGTGACTCACGCCAGGCTCAGG
CATCTTACTATAAGTTTCAAAACTCTGACAACCCCTATTATTACCCCCGGACACCAGGCCCTGCCTCCCA
GTATCCCTATACGGGCTATAACCCTCTACAGTACCCAGTGGGCCCTACGAATGGTGTGTACCCAGGGCCT
TACTACCCAGGCTACCCGACTCCGTCAGGACAGTATGTGTGTAGCCCTCTACCTACCAGCACCATGAGTC
CCGAGGAGGTAGAGCAGCACATGAGGAACCTGCAGCAACAGGAGCTGCACAGGCTTCTCCGGGTGGCTGA
CAACCAGGAACTGCAGCTCAGCAACCTGCTCTCCAGGGACCGCATCAGTCCGGAGGGCCTGGAGAAGATG
GCGCAACTCAGAGCTGAACTGCTGCAGCTATATGAGCGCTGTATTCTATTAGATATTGAGTTCTCTGATA
ATCAGAATGTGGATCAGATCCTGTGGAAGAATGCTTTCTATCAGGTGATTGAGAAGTTCAGGCAACTTGT
CAAGGATCCGAATGTTGAGAACCCAGAACAGATTCGGAACAGACTTTTGGAGCTCTTGGATGAGGGTAGT
GACTTCTTTGATAGTTTGCTTCAGAAACTCCAAGTGACCTATAAATTCAAACTGGAAGACTACATGGATG
GTCTTGCCATTCGCAGCAAGCCATTACGCAAGACAGTAAAATATGCCTTGATCAGTGCCCAGCGATGCAT
GATATGCCAAGGAGATATTGCTAGGTACCGGGAGCAAGCCAGTGATACAGCGAATTATGGGAAAGCACGC
AGTTGGTACCTGAAGGCCCAGCACATTGCTCCCAAGAATGGGCGCCCCTATAACCAGTTGGCTTTGCTGG
CAGTGTATACGAGGAGGAAGCTTGACGCTGTCTATTACTATATGCGCAGTTTAGCTGCCAGCAACCCTAT
CCTGACTGCCAAGGAGAGTCTCATGAGCTTGTTTGAAGAGACCAAGCGGAAGGCAGAACAGATGGAAAAG
AAGCAACATGAGGAATTTGACCTGAGCCCTGACCAGTGGCGGAAAGGAAAGAAGTCTACTTTCCGGCATG
TTGGAGATGACACCACTCGCCTGGAGATCTGGATTCATCCATCCCATCCACGGTCTTCCCAGGGCACTGA
GTCTGGGAAGGATTCTGAGCAAGAGAATGGGCTGGGCAGCCTGAGTCCCAGTGATCTGAACAAAAGGTTC
ATCCTCAGTTTTCTCCATGCCCATGGGAAGCTGTTTACCCGGATTGGGATGGAGACATTCCCTGCAGTGG
CTGAGAAGGTCCTCAAGGAGTTCCAGGTGTTACTGCAGCACAGCCCCTCTCCCATTGGAAGTACCCGCAT
GCTGCAGCTTATGACCATCAATATGTTTGCAGTACACAACTCCCAGCTGAAAGACTGCTTCTCGGAGGAG
TGCCGCTCTGTGATCCAGGAACAAGCCGCAGCTCTGGGCTTGGCCATGTTTTCTCTACTGGTCCGCCGCT
GCACCTGCTTACTTAAGGAGTCCGCCAAAGCTCAGCTGTCCTCTCCTGAGGACCAGGATGACCAAGACGA
CATCAAGGTGTCTTCCTTTGTCCCGGACCTGAAGGAGCTGCTCCCCAGTGTCAAAGTCTGGTCAGATTGG
ATGCTCGGCTACCCGGACACCTGGAATCCTCCTCCCACATCCCTGGATCTGCCCTCGCATGTTGCTGTGG
ATGTATGGTCGACGCTGGCTGATTTCTGTAACATACTGACTGCAGTGAATCAGTCTGAGGTGCCACTGTA
CAAGGACCCGGATGATGACCTCACCCTTCTTATCCTGGAAGAGGATCGGCTTCTCTCGGGCTTTGTCCCC
TTGCTGGCTGCCCCTCAGGACCCCTGCTACGTGGAGAAAACCTCGGATAAGGTTATTGCAGCTGACTGCA
AAAGGGTCACAGTGCTGAAGTATTTTCTGGAAGCCCTTTGTGGACAAGAAGAGCCTCTGCTGGCATTCAA
GGGTGGAAAGTATGTGTCAGTGGCACCCGTCCCAGACACCATGGGAAAGGAAATGGGAAGCCAAGAGGGA
ACACGACTGGAAGATGAGGAGGAGGATGTGGTGATTGAAGACTTTGAGGAAGATTCAGAGGCTGAAGGCA
GCGGAGGCGAGGATGACATCAGGGAGCTTCGGGCCAAGAAGCTGGCTCTGGCCAGGAAGATAGCTGAGCA
GCAGCGTCGCCAGGAAAAGATCCAGGCTGTCCTGGAGGACCACAGTCAGATGAGGCAGATGGAGCTCGAA
ATCAGACCTTTGTTCCTCGTACCAGACACCAACGGCTTCATTGACCACCTGGCCAGTCTGGCGCGGCTGC
TGGAGAGCAGGAAGTACATCCTGGTGGTGCCCCTCATCGTGATCAATGAGCTGGACGGCCTGGCCAAGGG
GCAGGAGACAGACCACCGGGCTGGGGGCTACGCCCGTGTGGTACAAGAGAAGGCCCGCAAGTCCATCGAG
TTCCTCGAGCAGCGATTCGAGAGTCGGGACTCTTGCCTGCGAGCCCTGACCAGCCGTGGCAATGAACTCG
AATCCATCGCCTTCCGCAGTGAGGACATCACTGGCCAGCTGGGTAACAACGATGATCTCATCCTGTCCTG
CTGCCTCCACTACTGCAAAGACAAGGCTAAGGACTTCATGCCCGCCAGCAAAGAGGAGCCAATCCGGCTA
CTGCGGGAGGTGGTGCTGTTGACGGATGACCGGAACCTGCGTGTGAAGGCGCTCACAAGGAATGTTCCTG
TACGGGACATCCCAGCCTTCCTCACGTGGGCCCAGGTGGGCTGAGCGGCCGCTTCCCTTTAGTGAGGGTT
AATGCTTCGAGCAGACATGATAAGATACATTGATGAGTTTGGACAAACCACAACTAGAATGCAGTGAAAA
AAATGCTTTATTTGTGAAATTTGTGATGCTATTGCTTTATTTGTAACCATTATAAGCTGCAATAAACAAG
TTAACAACAACAATTGCATTCATTTTATGTTTCAGGTTCAGGGGGAGATGTGGGAGGTTTTTTAAAGCAA
GTAAAACCTCTACAAATGTGGTAAAATCCGATAAGGATCGATCCGGGCTGGCGTAATAGCGAAGAGGCCC
GCACCGATCGCCCTTCCCAACAGTTGCGCAGCCTGAATGGCGAATGG
[124 nt withheld, positions 5858-5981]
C
[91 nt withheld, positions 5983-6073]
A
[49 nt withheld, positions 6075-6123]
CCTTTGACGTTGGAGTCCACGTTCTTT
[37 nt withheld, positions 6151-6187]
ACCCTATCTCGGTCTATTCTTTTGATTTATAAGGGATTTTGCCGATTTCGGCCTATTGGTTAAAAAATGA
GCTGATTTAACAAAAATTTAACGCGAATTTTAACAAAATATTAACGCTTACAATTTCCTGATGCGGTATT
TTCTCCTTACGCATCTGTGCGGTATTTCACACCGCATACGCGGATCTGCGCAGCACCATGGCCTGAAATA
ACCTCTGAAAGAGGAACTTGGTTAGGTACCTTCTGAGGCGGAAAGAACCAGCTGTGGAATGTGTGTCAGT
TAGGGTGTGGAAAGTCCCCAGGCTCCCCAGCAGGCAGAAGTATGCAAAGCATGCATCTCAATTAGTCAGC
AACCAGGTGTGGAAAGTCCCCAGGCTCCCCAGCAGGCAGAAGTATGCAAAGCATGCATCTCAATTAGTCA
GCAACCATAGTCCCGCCCCTAACTCCGCCCATCCCGCCCCTAACTCCGCCCAGTTCCGCCCATTCTCCGC
CCCATGGCTGACTAATTTTTTTTATTTATGCAGAGGCCGAGGCCGCCTCGGCCTCTGAGCTATTCCAGAA
GTAGTGAGGAGGCTTTTTTGGAGGCCTAGGCTTTTGCAAAAAGCTTGATTCTTCTGACACAACAGTCTCG
AACTTAAGGCTAGAGCCACCATGATTGAACAAGATGGATTGCACGCAGGTTCTCCGGCCGCTTGGGTGGA
GAGGCTATTCGGCTATGACTGGGCACAACAGACAATCGGCTGCTCTGATGCCGCCGTGTTCCGGCTGTCA
GCGCAGGGGCGCCCGGTTCTTTTTGTCAAGACCGACCTGTCCGGTGCCCTGAATGAACTGCAGGACGAGG
CAGCGCGGCTATCGTGGCTGGCCACGACGGGCGTTCCTTGCGCAGCTGTGCTCGACGTTGTCACTGAAGC
GGGAAGGGACTGGCTGCTATTGGGCGAAGTGCCGGGGCAGGATCTCCTGTCATCTCACCTTGCTCCTGCC
GAGAAAGTATCCATCATGGCTGATGCAATGCGGCGGCTGCATACGCTTGATCCGGCTACCTGCCCATTCG
ACCACCAAGCGAAACATCGCATCGAGCGAGCACGTACTCGGATGGAAGCCGGTCTTGTCGATCAGGATGA
TCTGGACGAAGAGCATCAGGGGCTCGCGCCAGCCGAACTGTTCGCCAGGCTCAAGGCGCGCATGCCCGAC
GGCGAGGATCTCGTCGTGACCCATGGCGATGCCTGCTTGCCGAATATCATGGTGGAAAATGGCCGCTTTT
CTGGATTCATCGACTGTGGCCGGCTGGGTGTGGCGGACCGCTATCAGGACATAGCGTTGGCTACCCGTGA
TATTGCTGAAGAGCTTGGCGGCGAATGGGCTGACCGCTTCCTCGTGCTTTACGGTATCGCCGCTCCCGAT
TCGCAGCGCATCGCCTTCTATCGCCTTCTTGACGAGTTCTTCTGAGCGGGACTCTGGGGTTCGAAATGAC
CGACCAAGCGACGCCCAACCTGCCATCACGATGGCCGCAATAAAATATCTTTATTTTCATTACATCTGTG
TGTTGGTTTTTTGTGTGAATCGATAGCGATAAGGATCCGCGTATGGTGCACTCTCAGTACAATCTGCTCT
GATGCCGCATAGTTAAGCCAGCCCCGACACCCGCCAACACCCGCTGACGCGCCCTGACGGGCTTGTCTGC
TCCCGGCATCCGCTTACAGACAAGCTGTGACCGTCTCCGGGAGCTGCATGTGTCAGAGGTTTTCACCGTC
ATCACCGAAACGCGCGAGACGAAAGGGCCTCGTGATACGCCTATTTTTATAGGTTAATGTCATGATAATA
ATGGTTTCTTAGACGTCAGGTGGCACTTTTCGGGGAAATGTGCGCGGAACCCCTATTTGTTTATTTTTCT
AAATACATTCAAATATGTATCCGCTCATGAGACAATAACCCTGATAAATGCTTCAATAATATTGAAAAAG
GAAGAGTATGAGTATTCAACATTTCCGTGTCGCCCTTATTCCCTTTTTTGCGGCATTTTGCCTTCCTGTT
TTTGCTCACCCAGAAACGCTGGTGAAAGTAAAAGATGCTGAAGATCAGTTGGGTGCACGAGTGGGTTACA
TCGAACTGGATCTCAACAGCGGTAAGATCCTTGAGAGTTTTCGCCCCGAAGAACGTTTTCCAATGATGAG
CACTTTTAAAGTTCTGCTATGTGGCGCGGTATTATCCCGTATTGACGCCGGGCAAGAGCAACTCGGTCGC
CGCATACACTATTCTCAGAATGACTTGGTTGAGTACTCACCAGTCACAGAAAAGCATCTTACGGATGGCA
TGACAGTAAGAGAATTATGCAGTGCTGCCATAACCATGAGTGATAACACTGCGGCCAACTTACTTCTGAC
AACGATCGGAGGACCGAAGGAGCTAACCGCTTTTTTGCACAACATGGGGGATCATGTAACTCGCCTTGAT
CGTTGGGAACCGGAGCTGAATGAAGCCATACCAAACGACGAGCGTGACACCACGATGCCTGTAGCAATGG
CAACAACGTTGCGCAAACTATTAACTGGCGAACTACTTACTCTAGCTTCCCGGCAACAATTAATAGACTG
GATGGAGGCGGATAAAGTTGCAGGACCACTTCTGCGCTCGGCCCTTCCGGCTGGCTGGTTTATTGCTGAT
AAATCTGGAGCCGGTGAGCGTGGGTCTCGCGGTATCATTGCAGCACTGGGGCCAGATGGTAAGCCCTCCC
GTATCGTAGTTATCTACACGACGGGGAGTCAGGCAACTATGGATGAACGAAATAGACAGATCGCTGAGAT
AGGTGCCTCACTGATTAAGCATTGGTAACTGTCAGACCAAGTTTACTCATATATACTTTAGATTGATTTA
AAACTTCATTTTTAATTTAAAAGGATCTAGGTGAAGATCCTTTTTGATAATCTCATGACCAAAATCCCTT
AACGTGAGTTTTCGTTCCACTGAGCGTCAGACCCCGTAGAAAAGATCAAAGGATCTTCTTGAGATCCTTT
TTTTCTGCGCGTAATCTGCTGCTTGCAAACAAAAAAACCACCGCTACCAGCGGTGGTTTGTTTGCCGGAT
CAAGAGCTACCAACTCTTTTTCCGAAGGTAACTGGCTTCAGCAGAGCGCAGATACCAAATACTGTTCTTC
TAGTGTAGCCGTAGTTAGGCCACCACTTCAAGAACTCTGTAGCACCGCCTACATACCTCGCTCTGCTAAT
CCTGTTACCAGTGGCTGCTGCCAGTGGCGATAAGTCGTGTCTTACCGGGTTGGACTCAAGACGATAGTTA
CCGGATAAGGCGCAGCGGTCGGGCTGAACGGGGGGTTCGTGCACACAGCCCAGCTTGGAGCGAACGACCT
ACACCGAACTGAGATACCTACAGCGTGAGCTATGAGAAAGCGCCACGCTTCCCGAAGGGAGAAAGGCGGA
CAGGTATCCGGTAAGCGGCAGGGTCGGAACAGGAGAGCGCACGAGGGAGCTTCCAGGGGGAAACGCCTGG
TATCTTTATAGTCCTGTCGGGTTTCGCCACCTCTGACTTGAGCGTCGATTTTTGTGATGCTCGTCAGGGG
GGCGGAGCCTATGGAAAAACGCCAGCAACGCGGCCTTTTTACGGTTCCTGGCCTTTTGCTGGCCTTTTGC
TCACATGGCTCGACAGATCT
